Addgene plasmid #116808: pHAGE-ATP2B4__OPTC
Purpose: Lentiviral expression of ATP2B4__OPTC fusion
Depositing lab: Gordon Mills & Kenneth Scott. Depositing organization: Baylor College of Medicine. Publication: Systematic Functional Annotation of Somatic Mutations in Cancer. Ng PK, Li J, Jeong KJ, Shao S, Chen H, Tsang YH, Sengupta S, Wang Z, Bhavana VH, Tran R, Soewito S, Minussi DC, Moreno D, Kong K, Dogruluk T, Lu H, Gao J, Tokheim C, Zhou DC, Johnson AM, Zeng J, Ip CKM, Ju Z, Wester M, Yu S, Li Y, Vellano CP, Schultz N, Karchin R, Ding L, Lu Y, Cheung LWT, Chen K, Shaw KR, Meric-Bernstam F, Scott KL, Yi S, Sahni N, Liang H, Mills GB. Cancer Cell. 2018 Mar 12;33(3):450-462.e10. doi: 10.1016/j.ccell.2018.01.021. PubMed 29533785.
Backbone
  Vector backbone: pHAGE
  Vector type: Lentiviral
Growth in bacteria
  Bacterial resistance: Ampicillin, 100 μg/mL
  Growth temperature: 37°C
  Growth strain: Stbl3
  Copy number: High Copy
Gene/Insert
  Gene/Insert name: ATP2B4__OPTC
  Species: H. sapiens (human)
  Cloning method: Gateway Cloning
Terms and licenses: Academic/Nonprofit Terms; Industry Terms: Not Available to Industry
How to cite: pHAGE-ATP2B4__OPTC was a gift from Gordon Mills & Kenneth Scott (Addgene plasmid # 116808 ; http://n2t.net/addgene:116808 ; RRID:Addgene_116808)
