[The description below was written by a language model from this plasmid's Addgene catalogue record and pLannotate feature annotations shown in this document.]
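Description:
pHAGE-ATP2B4__OPTC is an HIV-1-derived lentiviral expression plasmid built on the pHAGE backbone and made to express a human ATP2B4–OPTC gene fusion in mammalian cells. It comes from a collection used for systematic functional annotation of somatic alterations in cancer. In bacteria it is maintained through a high-copy ColE1/pUC-type origin and selected with ampicillin via the β-lactamase gene. The transfer cassette contains a truncated 5' LTR, the Ψ packaging signal with an adjoining gag fragment, the Rev response element for Rev-dependent nuclear export of the genomic RNA, the cPPT/CTS element, and a U3-deleted 3' LTR that makes the integrated provirus self-inactivating. Fragments of nef, lacI, the SV40 origin and the SV40 poly(A) signal, along with lac promoter/operator elements, appear to be backbone remnants.

The payload is driven by the constitutive human EF-1α promoter. The insert was introduced by Gateway cloning and lies between attB1 and attB2 sites. Within this roughly 700 bp interval the automated annotation recognises only an OPTC fragment, followed by a short match to part of a 3xFLAG tag. No ATP2B4-derived feature is called, so the ATP2B4 contribution may be very short or simply unannotated, and the record does not define the fusion junction. A V5 epitope tag sits just downstream of attB2, but the record does not show whether it is read in frame with the insert. An EMCV IRES then allows EGFP to be translated from the same transcript, marking transduced cells. The WPRE enhances transcript expression. The plasmid is typically packaged into lentiviral particles to give stable, GFP-trackable expression of the fusion for functional assays.
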