Features (pLannotate 1.2.2; 28 found; start..end, strand, type, name):
    377..634     +  LTR            5' LTR (truncated): truncated 5' long terminal repeat (LTR) from HIV-1
    681..806     +  misc_feature   HIV-1 Ψ: packaging signal of human immunodeficiency virus type 1
    790..1128    +  CDS            HIV-1 gag (fragment): gag protein from human immunodeficiency virus 1; gag
   1303..1536    +  misc_feature   RRE: The Rev response element (RRE) of HIV-1 allows for Rev-dependent mRNA export from the nucleus to the cytoplasm.
   1913..2013    +  CDS            Rev (fragment): human immunodeficiency virus 1 (HIV-1) Rev protein; rev; enhances nuclear export of unspliced and incompletely spliced viral mRNAs
   2058..2175    +  misc_feature   cPPT/CTS: central polypurine tract and central termination sequence of HIV-1
   2223..3401    +  promoter       EF-1α promoter: strong constitutive promoter for human elongation factor EF-1α
   3422..3439    +  protein_bind   attB1 (fragment): mutant version of attB; core recombination site for the Gateway® BP reaction BP Clonase™
   3442..4143    +  CDS            OPTC (fragment): OPT_HUMAN - Also known as OPT. Experimental evidence at protein level: Swiss-Prot protein existence level 1. Inhibits angiogenesis in the vitreous humor of the eye, and therefore represses neovascularization (By similarity). Binds collagen fibrils (By similarity). May be involved in collagen fiber organization via regulation of other members of the small leucine-rich repeat proteoglycan superfamily (By similarity). From Homo sapiens (Human).
   4147..4167    +  CDS            3xFLAG (fragment): three tandem FLAG® epitope tags
   4170..4194    -  protein_bind   attB2: mutant version of attB; recombination site for the Gateway® BP reaction BP Clonase™
   4247..4288    +  CDS            V5 tag: epitope tag from simian virus 5
   4414..4876    +  misc_feature   IRES: internal ribosome entry site (IRES) of the encephalomyocarditis virus (EMCV)
   4890..5609    +  CDS            EGFP: the original enhanced GFP (Yang et al., 1996) mammalian codon-optimized
   5623..6211    +  misc_feature   WPRE: woodchuck hepatitis virus posttranscriptional regulatory element
   6219..6284    +  CDS            nef (fragment): NEF_HV1Z2 - Experimental evidence at protein level: Swiss-Prot protein existence level 1. Extracellular Nef protein targets CD4(+) T-lymphocytes for apoptosis by interacting with CXCR4 surface receptors. From Human immunodeficiency virus type 1 group M subtype D (isolate Z2/CDC-Z34) (HIV-1).
   6286..6519    +  LTR            3' LTR (ΔU3): self-inactivating 3' long terminal repeat (LTR) from HIV-1
   6724..6828    +  promoter       AmpR promoter: bla
   6829..7689    +  CDS            AmpR: β-lactamase; bla; confers resistance to ampicillin, carbenicillin, and related antibiotics
   7860..8448    +  rep_origin     ori: high-copy-number ColE1/pMB1/pBR322/pUC origin of replication
   8631..8685    +  CDS            lacI (fragment): lac repressor; lacI; The lac repressor binds to the lac operator to inhibit transcription in E. coli. This inhibition can be relieved by adding lactose or isopropyl-β-D-thiogalactopyranoside (IPTG).
   8691..8784    +  rep_origin     SV40 ori (fragment): SV40 origin of replication
   8809..8846    +  CDS            lacI (fragment): lac repressor; lacI; The lac repressor binds to the lac operator to inhibit transcription in E. coli. This inhibition can be relieved by adding lactose or isopropyl-β-D-thiogalactopyranoside (IPTG).
   8859..8880    +  protein_bind   CAP binding site: CAP binding activates transcription in the presence of cAMP. E. coli catabolite activator protein
   8895..8925    +  promoter       lac promoter: promoter for the E. coli lac operon
   8933..8949    +  protein_bind   lac operator: The lac repressor binds to the lac operator to inhibit transcription in E. coli. This inhibition can be relieved by adding lactose or isopropyl-β-D-thiogalactopyranoside (IPTG). lac repressor encoded by lacI
   8983..9066    +  polyA_signal   SV40 poly(A) signal (fragment): SV40 polyadenylation signal
   9233..329     +  CDS            nef (fragment) (across the origin): NEF_HV1BR - Experimental evidence at protein level: Swiss-Prot protein existence level 1. Extracellular Nef protein targets CD4(+) T-lymphocytes for apoptosis by interacting with CXCR4 surface receptors (PubMed:14990729). From Human immunodeficiency virus type 1 group M subtype B (isolate BRU/LAI) (HIV-1).
>Addgene plasmid #116808 | pHAGE-ATP2B4__OPTC | addgene full sequence | sequence record 241775 | Addgene NGS Result
TGGAAGGGCTAATTCACTCCCAAAGAAGACAAGATATCCTTGATCTGTGGATCTACCACACACAAGGCTA
CTTCCCTGATTAGCAGAACTACACACCAGGGCCAGGGGTCAGATATCCACTGACCTTTGGATGGTGCTAC
AAGCTAGTACCAGTTGAGCCAGATAAGGTAGAAGAGGCCAATAAAGGAGAGAACACCAGCTTGTTACACC
CTGTGAGCCTGCATGGGATGGATGACCCGGAGAGAGAAGTGTTAGAGTGGAGGTTTGACAGCCGCCTAGC
ATTTCATCACGTGGCCCGAGAGCTGCATCCGGAGTACTTCAAGAACTGCTGATATCGAGCTTGCTACAAG
GGACTTTCCGCTGGGGACTTTCCAGGGAGGCGTGGCCTGGGCGGGACTGGGGAGTGGCGAGCCCTCAGAT
CCTGCATATAAGCAGCTGCTTTTTGCCTGTACTGGGTCTCTCTGGTTAGACCAGATCTGAGCCTGGGAGC
TCTCTGGCTAACTAGGGAACCCACTGCTTAAGCCTCAATAAAGCTTGCCTTGAGTGCTTCAAGTAGTGTG
TGCCCGTCTGTTGTGTGACTCTGGTAACTAGAGATCCCTCAGACCCTTTTAGTCAGTGTGGAAAATCTCT
AGCAGTGGCGCCCGAACAGGGACTTGAAAGCGAAAGGGAAACCAGAGGAGCTCTCTCGACGCAGGACTCG
GCTTGCTGAAGCGCGCACGGCAAGAGGCGAGGGGCGGCGACTGGTGAGTACGCCAAAAATTTTGACTAGC
GGAGGCTAGAAGGAGAGAGATGGGTGCGAGAGCGTCAGTATTAAGCGGGGGAGAATTAGATCGCGATGGG
AAAAAATTCGGTTAAGGCCAGGGGGAAAGAAAAAATATAAATTAAAACATATAGTATGGGCAAGCAGGGA
GCTAGAACGATTCGCAGTTAATCCTGGCCTGTTAGAAACATCAGAAGGCTGTAGACAAATACTGGGACAG
CTACAACCATCCCTTCAGACAGGATCAGAAGAACTTAGATCATTATATAATACAGTAGCAACCCTCTATT
GTGTGCATCAAAGGATAGAGATAAAAGACACCAAGGAAGCTTTAGACAAGATAGAGGAAGAGCAAAACAA
AAGTAAGACCACCGCACAGCAAGCGGCCGGCCGCTGATCTTCAGACCTGGAGGAGGAGATATGAGGGACA
ATTGGAGAAGTGAATTATATAAATATAAAGTAGTAAAAATTGAACCATTAGGAGTAGCACCCACCAAGGC
AAAGAGAAGAGTGGTGCAGAGAGAAAAAAGAGCAGTGGGAATAGGAGCTTTGTTCCTTGGGTTCTTGGGA
GCAGCAGGAAGCACTATGGGCGCAGCGTCAATGACGCTGACGGTACAGGCCAGACAATTATTGTCTGGTA
TAGTGCAGCAGCAGAACAATTTGCTGAGGGCTATTGAGGCGCAACAGCATCTGTTGCAACTCACAGTCTG
GGGCATCAAGCAGCTCCAGGCAAGAATCCTGGCTGTGGAAAGATACCTAAAGGATCAACAGCTCCTGGGG
ATTTGGGGTTGCTCTGGAAAACTCATTTGCACCACTGCTGTGCCTTGGAATGCTAGTTGGAGTAATAAAT
CTCTGGAACAGATTTGGAATCACACGACCTGGATGGAGTGGGACAGAGAAATTAACAATTACACAAGCTT
AATACACTCCTTAATTGAAGAATCGCAAAACCAGCAAGAAAAGAATGAACAAGAATTATTGGAATTAGAT
AAATGGGCAAGTTTGTGGAATTGGTTTAACATAACAAATTGGCTGTGGTATATAAAATTATTCATAATGA
TAGTAGGAGGCTTGGTAGGTTTAAGAATAGTTTTTGCTGTACTTTCTATAGTGAATAGAGTTAGGCAGGG
ATATTCACCATTATCGTTTCAGACCCACCTCCCAACCCCGAGGGGACCCGACAGGCCCGAAGGAATAGAA
GAAGAAGGTGGAGAGAGAGACAGAGACAGATCCATTCGATTAGTGAACGGATCTCGACGGTATCGCCGAA
TTCACAAATGGCAGTATTCATCCACAATTTTAAAAGAAAAGGGGGGATTGGGGGGTACAGTGCAGGGGAA
AGAATAGTAGACATAATAGCAACAGACATACAAACTAAAGAATTACAAAAACAAATTACAAAAATTCAAA
ATTTTCGGGTTTATTACAGGGACAGCAGAGATCCAGTTTGGACTAGTCGTGAGGCTCCGGTGCCCGTCAG
TGGGCAGAGCGCACATCGCCCACAGTCCCCGAGAAGTTGGGGGGAGGGGTCGGCAATTGAACCGGTGCCT
AGAGAAGGTGGCGCGGGGTAAACTGGGAAAGTGATGTCGTGTACTGGCTCCGCCTTTTTCCCGAGGGTGG
GGGAGAACCGTATATAAGTGCAGTAGTCGCCGTGAACGTTCTTTTTCGCAACGGGTTTGCCGCCAGAACA
CAGGTAAGTGCCGTGTGTGGTTCCCGCGGGCCTGGCCTCTTTACGGGTTATGGCCCTTGCGTGCCTTGAA
TTACTTCCACCTGGCTGCAGTACGTGATTCTTGATCCCGAGCTTCGGGTTGGAAGTGGGTGGGAGAGTTC
GAGGCCTTGCGCTTAAGGAGCCCCTTCGCCTCGTGCTTGAGTTGAGGCCTGGCCTGGGCGCTGGGGCCGC
CGCGTGCGAATCTGGTGGCACCTTCGCGCCTGTCTCGCTGCTTTCGATAAGTCTCTAGCCATTTAAAATT
TTTGATGACCTGCTGCGACGCTTTTTTTCTGGCAAGATAGTCTTGTAAATGCGGGCCAAGATCTGCACAC
TGGTATTTCGGTTTTTGGGGCCGCGGGCGGCGACGGGGCCCGTGCGTCCCAGCGCACATGTTCGGCGAGG
CGGGGCCTGCGAGCGCGGCCACCGAGAATCGGACGGGGGTAGTCTCAAGCTGGCCGGCCTGCTCTGGTGC
CTGGCCTCGCGCCGCCGTGTATCGCCCCGCCCTGGGCGGCAAGGCTGGCCCGGTCGGCACCAGTTGCGTG
AGCGGAAAGATGGCCGCTTCCCGGCCCTGCTGCAGGGAGCTCAAAATGGAGGACGCGGCGCTCGGGAGAG
CGGGCGGGTGAGTCACCCACACAAAGGAAAAGGGCCTTTCCGTCCTCAGCCGTCGCTTCATGTGACTCCA
CGGAGTACCGGGCGCCGTCCAGGCACCTCGATTAGTTCTCGAGCTTTTGGAGTACGTCGTCTTTAGGTTG
GGGGGAGGGGTTTTATGCGATGGAGTTTCCCCACACTGAGTGGGTGGAGACTGAAGTTAGGCCAGCTTGG
CACTTGATGTAATTCTCCTTGGAATTTGCCCTTTTTGAGTTTGGATCTTGGTTCATTCTCAAGCCTCAGA
CAGTGGTTCAAAGTTTTTTTCTTCCATTTCAGGTGTCGTGAAGCGGCCCTGCAGATATCAACAAGTTTGT
ACAAAAAAGTTGGCATGCCCAGCAGCAACCCTACCATGACCAGACCCACAACAGCCGGCCTGCTGCTGTC
CAGCCAGCCTAATCACGGCCTGCCTACCTGCCTCGTGTGCGTGTGTCTGGGCAGCAGCGTGTACTGCGAC
GACATCGACCTGGAAGATATCCCACCCCTGCCACGGCGGACCGCCTATCTGTACGCCCGGTTCAACAGAA
TCAGCCGGATCAGAGCCGAGGACTTCAAGGGCCTGACCAAGCTGAAGCGGATCGATCTGAGCAACAACCT
GATCAGCAGCATCGACAACGACGCCTTCCGGCTGCTGCACGCCCTGCAGGATCTCATCCTGCCCGAGAAC
CAGCTGGAAGCCCTGCCTGTGCTGCCCTCCGGCATCGAGTTTCTGGACGTGCGGCTGAACAGACTGCAGA
GCAGCGGAATCCAGCCTGCCGCCTTTCGGGCTATGGAAAAGCTGCAGTTCCTGTACCTGAGCGACAATCT
GCTGGACTCCATCCCTGGCCCTCTGCCCCTGAGCCTGAGATCTGTGCATCTGCAGAACAATCTCATCGAG
ACAATGCAGCGGGACGTGTTCTGCGATCCCGAGGAACACAAGCACACCAGACGGCAGCTCGAAGATATTC
GGCTGGACGGCAACCCCATCAACCTGTCCCTGTTCCCCAGCGCCTACTTCTGCCTGCCAAGACTGCCCAT
CGGCCGGTTCACCGACTACAAGGACGACGACGATAAGTGACCCAACTTTCTTGTACAAAGTGGTTGATAT
CCAGCACAGTGGCGGCCGCTCGAGTCTAGAGGGCCCGCGGTTCGAAGGTAAGCCTATCCCTAACCCTCTC
CTCGGTCTCGATTCTACGCGTACCGGTTAGTAATGAGATCCCTCCCCCCCCCCTAACGTTACTGGCCGAA
GCCGCTTGGAATAAGGCCGGTGTGCGTTTGTCTATATGTTATTTTCCACCATATTGCCGTCTTTTGGCAA
TGTGAGGGCCCGGAAACCTGGCCCTGTCTTCTTGACGAGCATTCCTAGGGGTCTTTCCCCTCTCGCCAAA
GGAATGCAAGGTCTGTTGAATGTCGTGAAGGAAGCAGTTCCTCTGGAAGCTTCTTGAAGACAAACAACGT
CTGTAGCGACCCTTTGCAGGCAGCGGAACCCCCCACCTGGCGACAGGTGCCTCTGCGGCCAAAAGCCACG
TGTATAAGATACACCTGCAAAGGCGGCACAACCCCAGTGCCACGTTGTGAGTTGGATAGTTGTGGAAAGA
GTCAAATGGCTCTCCTCAAGCGTATTCAACAAGGGGCTGAAGGATGCCCAGAAGGTACCCCATTGTATGG
GATCTGATCTGGGGCCTCGGTGCACATGCTTTACATGTGTTTAGTCGAGGTTAAAAAAACGTCTAGGCCC
CCCGAACCACGGGGACGTGGTTTTCCTTTGAAAAACACGATGATAATATGGCCACACATATGGTGAGCAA
GGGCGAGGAGCTGTTCACCGGGGTGGTGCCCATCCTGGTCGAGCTGGACGGCGACGTAAACGGCCACAAG
TTCAGCGTGTCCGGCGAGGGCGAGGGCGATGCCACCTACGGCAAGCTGACCCTGAAGTTCATCTGCACCA
CCGGCAAGCTGCCCGTGCCCTGGCCCACCCTCGTGACCACCCTGACCTACGGCGTGCAGTGCTTCAGCCG
CTACCCCGACCACATGAAGCAGCACGACTTCTTCAAGTCCGCCATGCCCGAAGGCTACGTCCAGGAGCGC
ACCATCTTCTTCAAGGACGACGGCAACTACAAGACCCGCGCCGAGGTGAAGTTCGAGGGCGACACCCTGG
TGAACCGCATCGAGCTGAAGGGCATCGACTTCAAGGAGGACGGCAACATCCTGGGGCACAAGCTGGAGTA
CAACTACAACAGCCACAACGTCTATATCATGGCCGACAAGCAGAAGAACGGCATCAAGGTGAACTTCAAG
ATCCGCCACAACATCGAGGACGGCAGCGTGCAGCTCGCCGACCACTACCAGCAGAACACCCCCATCGGCG
ACGGCCCCGTGCTGCTGCCCGACAACCACTACCTGAGCACCCAGTCCGCCCTGAGCAAAGACCCCAACGA
GAAGCGCGATCACATGGTCCTGCTGGAGTTCGTGACCGCCGCCGGGATCACTCTCGGCATGGACGAGCTG
TACAAGTAAATCGATAGATCCTAATCAACCTCTGGATTACAAAATTTGTGAAAGATTGACTGGTATTCTT
AACTATGTTGCTCCTTTTACGCTATGTGGATACGCTGCTTTAATGCCTTTGTATCATGCTATTGCTTCCC
GTATGGCTTTCATTTTCTCCTCCTTGTATAAATCCTGGTTGCTGTCTCTTTATGAGGAGTTGTGGCCCGT
TGTCAGGCAACGTGGCGTGGTGTGCACTGTGTTTGCTGACGCAACCCCCACTGGTTGGGGCATTGCCACC
ACCTGTCAGCTCCTTTCCGGGACTTTCGCTTTCCCCCTCCCTATTGCCACGGCGGAACTCATCGCCGCCT
GCCTTGCCCGCTGCTGGACAGGGGCTCGGCTGTTGGGCACTGACAATTCCGTGGTGTTGTCGGGGAAATC
ATCGTCCTTTCCTTGGCTGCTCGCCTGTGTTGCCACCTGGATTCTGCGCGGGACGTCCTTCTGCTACGTC
CCTTCGGCCCTCAATCCAGCGGACCTTCCTTCCCGCGGCCTGCTGCCGGCTCTGCGGCCTCTTCCGCGTC
TTCGCCTTCGCCCTCAGACGAGTCGGATCTCCCTTTGGGCCGCCTCCCCGCCTGAGATCCTTTAAGACCA
ATGACTTACAAGGCAGCTGTAGATCTTAGCCACTTTTTAAAAGAAAAGGGGGGACTGGAAGGGCTAATTC
ACTCCCAACGAAGACAAGATCTGCTTTTTGCTTGTACTGGGTCTCTCTGGTTAGACCAGATCTGAGCCTG
GGAGCTCTCTGGCTAACTAGGGAACCCACTGCTTAAGCCTCAATAAAGCTTGCCTTGAGTGCTTCAAGTA
GTGTGTGCCCGTCTGTTGTGTGACTCTGGTAACTAGAGATCCCTCAGACCCTTTTAGTCAGTGTGGAAAA
TCTCTAGCAGTAGTAGTTCATGTCATCTTATTATTCAGTATTTATAACTTGCAAAGAAATGAATATCAGA
GAGTGAGAGGCCCGGGTTAATTAAGGAAAGGGCTAGATCATTCTTGAAGACGAAAGGGCCTCGTGATACG
CCTATTTTTATAGGTTAATGTCATGATAATAATGGTTTCTTAGACGTCAGGTGGCACTTTTCGGGGAAAT
GTGCGCGGAACCCCTATTTGTTTATTTTTCTAAATACATTCAAATATGTATCCGCTCATGAGACAATAAC
CCTGATAAATGCTTCAATAATATTGAAAAAGGAAGAGTATGAGTATTCAACATTTCCGTGTCGCCCTTAT
TCCCTTTTTTGCGGCATTTTGCCTTCCTGTTTTTGCTCACCCAGAAACGCTGGTGAAAGTAAAAGATGCT
GAAGATCAGTTGGGTGCACGAGTGGGTTACATCGAACTGGATCTCAACAGCGGTAAGATCCTTGAGAGTT
TTCGCCCCGAAGAACGTTTTCCAATGATGAGCACTTTTAAAGTTCTGCTATGTGGCGCGGTATTATCCCG
TGTTGACGCCGGGCAAGAGCAACTCGGTCGCCGCATACACTATTCTCAGAATGACTTGGTTGAGTACTCA
CCAGTCACAGAAAAGCATCTTACGGATGGCATGACAGTAAGAGAATTATGCAGTGCTGCCATAACCATGA
GTGATAACACTGCGGCCAACTTACTTCTGACAACGATCGGAGGACCGAAGGAGCTAACCGCTTTTTTGCA
CAACATGGGGGATCATGTAACTCGCCTTGATCGTTGGGAACCGGAGCTGAATGAAGCCATACCAAACGAC
GAGCGTGACACCACGATGCCTGTAGCAATGGCAACAACGTTGCGCAAACTATTAACTGGCGAACTACTTA
CTCTAGCTTCCCGGCAACAATTAATAGACTGGATGGAGGCGGATAAAGTTGCAGGACCACTTCTGCGCTC
GGCCCTTCCGGCTGGCTGGTTTATTGCTGATAAATCTGGAGCCGGTGAGCGTGGGTCTCGCGGTATCATT
GCAGCACTGGGGCCAGATGGTAAGCCCTCCCGTATCGTAGTTATCTACACGACGGGGAGTCAGGCAACTA
TGGATGAACGAAATAGACAGATCGCTGAGATAGGTGCCTCACTGATTAAGCATTGGTAACTGTCAGACCA
AGTTTACTCATATATACTTTAGATTGATTTAAAACTTCATTTTTAATTTAAAAGGATCTAGGTGAAGATC
CTTTTTGATAATCTCATGACCAAAATCCCTTAACGTGAGTTTTCGTTCCACTGAGCGTCAGACCCCGTAG
AAAAGATCAAAGGATCTTCTTGAGATCCTTTTTTTCTGCGCGTAATCTGCTGCTTGCAAACAAAAAAACC
ACCGCTACCAGCGGTGGTTTGTTTGCCGGATCAAGAGCTACCAACTCTTTTTCCGAAGGTAACTGGCTTC
AGCAGAGCGCAGATACCAAATACTGTTCTTCTAGTGTAGCCGTAGTTAGGCCACCACTTCAAGAACTCTG
TAGCACCGCCTACATACCTCGCTCTGCTAATCCTGTTACCAGTGGCTGCTGCCAGTGGCGATAAGTCGTG
TCTTACCGGGTTGGACTCAAGACGATAGTTACCGGATAAGGCGCAGCGGTCGGGCTGAACGGGGGGTTCG
TGCACACAGCCCAGCTTGGAGCGAACGACCTACACCGAACTGAGATACCTACAGCGTGAGCTATGAGAAA
GCGCCACGCTTCCCGAAGGGAGAAAGGCGGACAGGTATCCGGTAAGCGGCAGGGTCGGAACAGGAGAGCG
CACGAGGGAGCTTCCAGGGGGAAACGCCTGGTATCTTTATAGTCCTGTCGGGTTTCGCCACCTCTGACTT
GAGCGTCGATTTTTGTGATGCTCGTCAGGGGGGCGGAGCCTATGGAAAAACGCCAGCAACGCGGCCTTTT
TACGGTTCCTGGCCTTTTGCTGGCCTTTTGCTCACATGTTCTTTCCTGCGTTATCCCCTGATTCTGTGGA
TAACCGTATTACCGCCTTTGAGTGAGCTGATACCGCTCGCCGCAGCCGAACGACCGAGCGCAGCGAGTCA
GTGAGCGAGGAAGCGGAAGAGCGCCCAATACGCAAACCGCCTCTCCCCGCGCGTTGGCCGATTCATTAAT
GCAGCAAGCTCATGGCTGACTAATTTTTTTTATTTATGCAGAGGCCGAGGCCGCCTCGGCCTCTGAGCTA
TTCCAGAAGTAGTGAGGAGGCTTTTTTGGAGGCCTAGGCTTTTGCAAAAAGCTCCCCGTGGCACGACAGG
TTTCCCGACTGGAAAGCGGGCAGTGAGCGCAACGCAATTAATGTGAGTTAGCTCACTCATTAGGCACCCC
AGGCTTTACACTTTATGCTTCCGGCTCGTATGTTGTGTGGAATTGTGAGCGGATAACAATTTCACACAGG
AAACAGCTATGACATGATTACGAATTTCACAAATAAAGCATTTTTTTCACTGCATTCTAGTTGTGGTTTG
TCCAAACTCATCAATGTATCTTATCATGTCTGGATCAACTGGATAACTCAAGCTAACCAAAATCATCCCA
AACTTCCCACCCCATACCCTATTACCACTGCCAATTACCTGTGGTTTCATTTACTCTAAACCTGTGATTC
CTCTGAATTATTTTCATTTTAAAGAAATTGTATTTGTTAAATATGTACTACAAACTTAGTAGT
