>Addgene plasmid #116808 | pHAGE-ATP2B4__OPTC | depositor partial sequence | sequence record 219684 | insert
ATGCCCAGCAGCAACCCTACCATGACCAGACCCACAACAGCCGGCCTGCTGCTGTCCAGCCAGCCTAATC
ACGGCCTGCCTACCTGCCTCGTGTGCGTGTGTCTGGGCAGCAGCGTGTACTGCGACGACATCGACCTGGA
AGATATCCCACCCCTGCCACGGCGGACCGCCTATCTGTACGCCCGGTTCAACAGAATCAGCCGGATCAGA
GCCGAGGACTTCAAGGGCCTGACCAAGCTGAAGCGGATCGATCTGAGCAACAACCTGATCAGCAGCATCG
ACAACGACGCCTTCCGGCTGCTGCACGCCCTGCAGGATCTCATCCTGCCCGAGAACCAGCTGGAAGCCCT
GCCTGTGCTGCCCTCCGGCATCGAGTTTCTGGACGTGCGGCTGAACAGACTGCAGAGCAGCGGAATCCAG
CCTGCCGCCTTTCGGGCTATGGAAAAGCTGCAGTTCCTGTACCTGAGCGACAATCTGCTGGACTCCATCC
CTGGCCCTCTGCCCCTGAGCCTGAGATCTGTGCATCTGCAGAACAATCTCATCGAGACAATGCAGCGGGA
CGTGTTCTGCGATCCCGAGGAACACAAGCACACCAGACGGCAGCTCGAAGATATTCGGCTGGACGGCAAC
CCCATCAACCTGTCCCTGTTCCCCAGCGCCTACTTCTGCCTGCCAAGACTGCCCATCGGCCGGTTCACCG
ACTACAAGGACGACGACGATAAGTGA
